Addgene plasmid #196682: kiCAP-AAV-M.Mus.2
Purpose: Rep/Cap plasmid for the production of M.Mus.2, an AAV capsid with CNS tropism in mice.
Depositing lab: Pardis Sabeti. Depositing organization: Broad Institute. Publication: Systemic administration of novel engineered AAV capsids facilitates enhanced transgene expression in the macaque CNS. Stanton AC, Lagerborg KA, Tellez L, Krunnfusz A, King EM, Ye S, Solomon IH, Tabebordbar M, Sabeti PC. Med (N Y). 2022 Nov 15:S2666-6340(22)00456-1. doi: 10.1016/j.medj.2022.11.002. PubMed 36417917.
Backbone
  Vector backbone: pUC57-Kan
  Backbone size w/o insert (bp): 3000
  Total vector size (bp): 9398
  Modifications to backbone: Backbone modifications as in kiCAP-AAV-BI30
  Vector type: AAV
Growth in bacteria
  Bacterial resistance: Kanamycin, 50 μg/mL
  Growth temperature: 30°C
  Growth strain: NEB Stable
  Copy number: High Copy
Gene/Insert
  Gene/Insert name: AAV9 VP1 modified with 7mer insertion between amino acids 588 and 589 (alt name: M.Mus.2)
  Species: Synthetic
  Insert size (bp): 2232
  Mutation: REQQKLW insert between amino acids 588 and 589 of AAV9 VP1, A587D, Q588G
  Promoter: p41
  Cloning method: Restriction Enzyme; 5′ cloning site BsiWI (not destroyed); 3′ cloning site AgeI (destroyed during cloning)
  Sequencing primers: 5′ N/A; 3′ N/A
Terms and licenses: Academic/Nonprofit Terms; Industry Terms: Not Available to Industry
How to cite: kiCAP-AAV-M.Mus.2 was a gift from Pardis Sabeti (Addgene plasmid # 196682 ; http://n2t.net/addgene:196682 ; RRID:Addgene_196682)
