[The description below was written by a language model from this plasmid's Addgene catalogue record and pLannotate feature annotations shown in this document.]
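Description:
kiCAP-AAV-M.Mus.2 is a 9.4 kb Rep/Cap helper plasmid built on a modified pUC57-Kan backbone and used to produce recombinant AAV packaged in the engineered M.Mus.2 capsid, which the record describes as having central nervous system tropism in mice. It is propagated in E. coli from a high-copy ColE1/pUC origin under kanamycin selection (KanR driven by the bla promoter). The backbone also retains an f1 origin, lac promoter/operator and lacZα remnants, and T7, T3 and SP6 phage promoters. As a packaging plasmid it supplies viral proteins in trans. No ITRs are annotated, so it is not itself packaged.

The payload is an AAV9 VP1 capsid gene of about 2.2 kb carrying a seven-residue peptide insertion between positions 588 and 589, together with A587D and Q588G substitutions. This region is a surface-exposed loop commonly modified to retarget tropism. The automated annotation labels this ORF by homology to AAV2 VP1, but the catalogue entry identifies it as AAV9-derived. Cap expression is listed as driven by p41. Consistent with this, a Rep52 fragment lies immediately upstream of VP1, the region of the AAV genome that normally contains the native capsid promoter.

The plasmid also carries a full-length AAV2 Rep78 ORF, followed by an rtTA3-like transactivator fragment with VP16-derived activation repeats, a bGH polyadenylation signal and an array of tet-operator repeats just before the Rep52 fragment. This suggests a tetracycline-transactivator loop that boosts capsid expression, though the record only says the backbone modifications match those of kiCAP-AAV-BI30. The plasmid would typically be co-transfected with an adenoviral helper plasmid and an ITR-flanked transgene plasmid.
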