Features (pLannotate 1.2.2; 29 found; start..end, strand, type, name):
    187..2049    +  CDS            Rep78: REP78_AAV2S - Experimental evidence at protein level: Swiss-Prot protein existence level 1. Plays an essential role in the initiation of viral DNA synthesis. Binds specifically to an inverted terminal repeat element (ITR) on the 3' and 5' ends of the viral DNA, where it cleaves a site specifically to generate a priming site for initiation of the synthesis of a complementary strand. Plays also a role as transcriptional regulator, DNA helicase and as key factors in site-specific integration of the viral genome. Regulates host PKA activity by interacting with host PRKX as a mechanism of interferi
   2152..2828    +  CDS            rtTA3 (fragment): reverse tetracycline transactivator 3 activates expression from Tet-responsive promoters in the presence of doxycycline
   2758..2868    +  CDS            VP48: 3 tandem repeats of the minimal activation domain of herpes simplex virus VP16 (Cheng et al., 2013)
   2907..2925    -  promoter       SP6 promoter: promoter for bacteriophage SP6 RNA polymerase
   2951..3175    +  polyA_signal   bGH poly(A) signal: bovine growth hormone polyadenylation signal
   3179..3200    +  promoter       SV40 promoter (fragment): SV40 enhancer and early promoter
   3236..3256    +  promoter       tight TRE promoter (fragment): Tet-responsive promoter PTight, consisting of seven tet operator sequences followed by the minimal CMV promoter
   3273..3293    +  promoter       tight TRE promoter (fragment): Tet-responsive promoter PTight, consisting of seven tet operator sequences followed by the minimal CMV promoter
   3310..3330    +  promoter       tight TRE promoter (fragment): Tet-responsive promoter PTight, consisting of seven tet operator sequences followed by the minimal CMV promoter
   3347..3367    +  promoter       tight TRE promoter (fragment): Tet-responsive promoter PTight, consisting of seven tet operator sequences followed by the minimal CMV promoter
   3384..3404    +  promoter       tight TRE promoter (fragment): Tet-responsive promoter PTight, consisting of seven tet operator sequences followed by the minimal CMV promoter
   3421..3441    +  promoter       tight TRE promoter (fragment): Tet-responsive promoter PTight, consisting of seven tet operator sequences followed by the minimal CMV promoter
   3458..3478    +  promoter       tight TRE promoter (fragment): Tet-responsive promoter PTight, consisting of seven tet operator sequences followed by the minimal CMV promoter
   3495..3515    +  promoter       tight TRE promoter (fragment): Tet-responsive promoter PTight, consisting of seven tet operator sequences followed by the minimal CMV promoter
   3521..4138    +  CDS            Rep52 (fragment): REP52_AAV2S - Experimental evidence at protein level: Swiss-Prot protein existence level 1. Plays a critical role during packaging of viral DNA into empty capsids, where they are thought to be part of the packaging motor complex. The single stranded genomic DNA is packaged in a 3' to 5' direction and requires the association between viral DNA and Rep40. Regulates host PKA activity by interacting with host PRKX as a mechanism to interfere with helper virus propagation and to promote its own replication. From Adeno-associated virus 2 (isolate Srivastava/1982) (AAV-2).
   4158..6386    +  CDS            VP1: CAPSD_AAV2S - Experimental evidence at protein level: Swiss-Prot protein existence level 1. Capsid protein self-assembles to form an icosahedral capsid with a T=1 symmetry, about 22 nm in diameter, and consisting of 60 copies of three size variants of the capsid protein VP1, VP2 and VP3 which differ in their N-terminus. The capsid encapsulates the genomic ssDNA. Binds to host cell heparan sulfate and uses host ITGA5-ITGB1 as coreceptor on the cell surface to provide virion attachment to target cell. This attachment induces virion internalization predominantly through clathrin-dependent endocyt
   6542..6570    -  misc_feature   MCS (fragment): pBluescript multiple cloning site
   6583..6601    -  promoter       T3 promoter: promoter for bacteriophage T3 RNA polymerase
   6646..6662    -  protein_bind   lac operator: The lac repressor binds to the lac operator to inhibit transcription in E. coli. This inhibition can be relieved by adding lactose or isopropyl-β-D-thiogalactopyranoside (IPTG). lac repressor encoded by lacI
   6670..6700    -  promoter       lac promoter: promoter for the E. coli lac operon
   6715..6736    -  protein_bind   CAP binding site: CAP binding activates transcription in the presence of cAMP. E. coli catabolite activator protein
   6749..6841    -  CDS            lacI (fragment): lac repressor; lacI; The lac repressor binds to the lac operator to inhibit transcription in E. coli. This inhibition can be relieved by adding lactose or isopropyl-β-D-thiogalactopyranoside (IPTG).
   7024..7612    -  rep_origin     ori: high-copy-number ColE1/pMB1/pBR322/pUC origin of replication
   7783..8592    -  CDS            KanR: aminoglycoside phosphotransferase; aph(3')-Ia; confers resistance to kanamycin in bacteria or G418 (Geneticin®) in eukaryotes
   8593..8697    -  promoter       AmpR promoter: bla
   8750..9178    -  rep_origin     f1 ori (sequence partly withheld): f1 bacteriophage origin of replication; arrow indicates direction of (+) strand synthesis
   9183..9338    -  CDS            lacZα (fragment): LacZα fragment of β-galactosidase; lacZ fragment
   9346..9364    +  promoter       T7 promoter: promoter for bacteriophage T7 RNA polymerase
   9373..9392    -  misc_feature   MCS (fragment): pBluescript multiple cloning site
>Addgene plasmid #196682 | kiCAP-AAV-M.Mus.2 | addgene full sequence | sequence record 386958 | Addgene Partial NGS Result
TCGACACGCGTGGAGGGGTGGAGTCGTGACGTGAATTACGTCATAGGGTTAGGGAGGTCCTGTATTAGAG
GTCACGTGAGTGTTTTGCGACATTTTGCGACACCATGTGGTCACGCTGGGTATTTAAGCCCGAGTGAGCA
CGCAGGGTCTCCATTTTGAAGCGGGAGGTTTGAACGCGCAGCCGCCATGCCGGGGTTTTACGAGATTGTG
ATTAAGGTCCCCAGCGACCTTGACGAGCATCTGCCCGGCATTTCTGACAGCTTTGTGAACTGGGTGGCCG
AGAAGGAATGGGAGTTGCCGCCAGATTCTGACATGGATCTGAATCTGATTGAGCAGGCACCCCTGACCGT
GGCCGAGAAGCTGCAGCGCGACTTTCTGACGGAATGGCGCCGTGTGAGTAAGGCCCCGGAGGCTCTTTTC
TTTGTGCAATTTGAGAAGGGAGAGAGCTACTTCCACATGCACGTGCTCGTGGAAACCACCGGGGTGAAAT
CCATGGTTTTGGGACGTTTCCTGAGTCAGATTCGCGAAAAACTGATTCAGAGAATTTACCGCGGGATCGA
GCCGACTTTGCCAAACTGGTTCGCGGTCACAAAGACCAGAAATGGCGCCGGAGGCGGGAACAAGGTGGTG
GATGAGTGCTACATCCCCAATTACTTGCTCCCCAAAACCCAGCCTGAGCTCCAGTGGGCGTGGACTAATA
TGGAACAGTATTTAAGCGCCTGTTTGAATCTCACGGAGCGTAAACGGTTGGTGGCGCAGCATCTGACGCA
CGTGTCGCAGACGCAGGAGCAGAACAAAGAGAATCAGAATCCCAATTCTGATGCGCCGGTGATCAGATCA
AAAACTTCAGCCAGGTACATGGAGCTGGTCGGGTGGCTCGTGGACAAGGGGATTACCTCGGAGAAGCAGT
GGATCCAGGAGGACCAGGCCTCATACATCTCCTTCAATGCGGCCTCCAACTCGCGGTCCCAAATCAAGGC
TGCCTTGGACAATGCGGGAAAGATTATGAGCCTGACTAAAACCGCCCCCGACTACCTGGTGGGCCAGCAG
CCCGTGGAGGACATTTCCAGCAATCGGATTTATAAAATTTTGGAACTAAACGGGTACGATCCCCAATATG
CGGCTTCCGTCTTTCTGGGATGGGCCACGAAAAAGTTCGGCAAGAGGAACACCATCTGGCTGTTTGGGCC
TGCAACTACCGGGAAGACCAACATCGCGGAGGCCATAGCCCACACTGTGCCCTTCTACGGGTGCGTAAAC
TGGACCAATGAGAACTTTCCCTTCAACGACTGTGTCGACAAGATGGTGATCTGGTGGGAGGAGGGGAAGA
TGACCGCCAAGGTCGTGGAGTCGGCCAAAGCCATTCTCGGAGGAAGCAAGGTGCGCGTGGACCAGAAATG
CAAGTCCTCGGCCCAGATAGACCCGACTCCCGTGATCGTCACCTCCAACACCAACATGTGCGCCGTGATT
GACGGGAACTCAACGACCTTCGAACACCAGCAGCCGTTGCAAGACCGGATGTTCAAATTTGAACTCACCC
GCCGTCTGGATCATGACTTTGGGAAGGTCACCAAGCAGGAAGTCAAAGACTTTTTCCGGTGGGCAAAGGA
TCACGTGGTTGAGGTGGAGCATGAATTCTACGTCAAAAAGGGTGGAGCCAAGAAAAGACCCGCCCCCAGT
GACGCAGATATAAGTGAGCCCAAACGGGTGCGCGAGTCAGTTGCGCAGCCATCGACGTCAGACGCGGAAG
CTTCGATCAACTACGCGGACAGGTACCAAAACAAATGTTCTCGTCACGTGGGCATGAATCTGATGCTGTT
TCCCTGCAGACAATGCGAGAGACTGAATCAGAATTCAAATATCTGCTTCACTCACGGTGTCAAAGACTGT
TTAGAGTGCTTTCCCGTGTCAGAATCTCAACCCGTTTCTGTCGTCAAAAAGGCGTATCAGAAACTGTGCT
ACATTCATCACATCATGGGAAAGGTGCCAGACGCTTGCACTGCTTGCGACCTGGTCAATGTGGACTTGGA
TGACTGTGTTTCTGAACAATAAATGACTTAAACCAGGTATTGCTGCCGATGGTTATCTTCCAGATTGGCT
CGAGGACAACCTTAGTGAACTAGTGCCACCATGAGTCGGCTGGATAAATCTAAAGTCATAAACGGCGCTC
TGGAATTACTCAATGAAGTCGGTATCGAAGGCCTGACGACAAGGAAACTCGCTCAAAAGCTGGGAGTTGA
GCAGCCTACCCTGTACTGGCACGTGAAGAACAAGCGGGCCCTGCTCGATGCCCTGGCCATCGAGATGCTG
GACAGGCATCATACCCACTTCTGCCCCCTGGAAGGCGAGTCATGGCAAGACTTTCTGCGGAACAACGCCA
AGTCATTCCGCTGTGCTCTCCTCTCACATCGCGACGGGGCTAAAGTGCATCTCGGCACCCGCCCAACAGA
GAAACAGTACGAAACCCTGGAAAATCAGCTCGCGTTCCTGTGTCAGCAAGGCTTCTCCCTGGAGAACGCA
CTGTACGCTCTGTCCGCCGTGGGCCACTTTACACTGGGCTGCGTATTGGAGGAACAGGAGCATCAAGTAG
CAAAAGAGGAAAGAGAGACACCTACCACCGATTCTATGCCCCCACTTCTGAGACAAGCAATTGAGCTGTT
CGACCGGCAGGGAGCCGAACCTGCCTTCCTTTTCGGCCTGGAACTAATCATATGTGGCCTGGAGAAACAG
CTAAAGTGCGAAAGCGGCGGGCCGGCCGACGCCCTTGACGATTTTGACTTAGACATGCTCCCAGCCGATG
CCCTTGACGACTTTGACCTTGATATGCTGCCTGCTGACGCTCTTGACGATTTTGACCTTGACATGCTCCC
CGGGTAAATGCATGAATTCGATCTAGAGGGCCCTATTCTATAGTGTCACCTAAATGCTAGAGCTCGCTGA
TCAGCCTCGACTGTGCCTTCTAGTTGCCAGCCATCTGTTGTTTGCCCCTCCCCCGTGCCTTCCTTGACCC
TGGAAGGTGCCACTCCCACTGTCCTTTCCTAATAAAATGAGGAAATTGCATCGCATTGTCTGAGTAGGTG
TCATTCTATTCTGGGGGGTGGGGTGGGGCAGGACAGCAAGGGGGAGGATTGGGAAGACAATAGCAGGCAT
GCTGGGGATGCGGTGGGCTCTATGGCTTCTGAGGCGGAAAGAACCAGCTGGGGCTCGAATCAAGCTATCA
AGTGCCACCTGACGTCTCCCTATCAGTGATAGAGAAGTCGACACGTCTCGAGCTCCCTATCAGTGATAGA
GAAGGTACGTCTAGAACGTCTCCCTATCAGTGATAGAGAAGTCGACACGTCTCGAGCTCCCTATCAGTGA
TAGAGAAGGTACGTCTAGAACGTCTCCCTATCAGTGATAGAGAAGTCGACACGTCTCGAGCTCCCTATCA
GTGATAGAGAAGGTACGTCTAGAACGTCTCCCTATCAGTGATAGAGAAGTCGACACGTCTCGAGCTCCCT
ATCAGTGATAGAGAAGGTACCCCCTATATAAGCAGAGAGATCTGTTCAAATTTGAACTGACTAAGCGGCT
CCCGCCAGATTTTGGCAAGATTACTAAGCAGGAAGTCAAGGACTTTTTTGCTTGGGCAAAGGTCAATCAG
GTGCCGGTGACTCACGAGTTTAAAGTTCCCAGGGAATTGGCGGGAACTAAAGGGGCGGAGAAATCTCTAA
AACGCCCACTGGGTGACGTCACCAATACTAGCTATAAAAGTCTGGAGAAGCGGGCCAGGCTCTCATTTGT
TCCCGAGACGCCTCGCAGTTCAGACGTGACTGTTGATCCCGCTCCTCTGCGACCGCTAGCTTCGATCAAC
TACGCGGACAGGTACCAAAACAAATGTTCTCGTCACGTGGGCATGAATCTGATGCTGTTTCCCTGCAGAC
AATGCGAGAGACTGAATCAGAATTCAAATATCTGCTTCACTCACGGTGTCAAAGACTGTTTAGAGTGCTT
TCCCGTGTCAGAATCTCAACCCGTTTCTGTCGTCAAAAAGGCGTATCAGAAACTGTGCTACATTCATCAC
ATCATGGGAAAGGTGCCAGACGCTTGCACTGCTTGCGACCTGGTCAATGTGGACTTGGATGACTGTGTTT
CTGAACAATAAATGACTTAAACCAGGTATGGCTGCCGATGGTTATCTTCCAGATTGGCTCGAGGACAACC
TTAGTGAAGGAATTCGCGAGTGGTGGGCTTTGAAACCTGGAGCCCCTCAACCCAAGGCAAATCAACAACA
TCAAGACAACGCTCGAGGTCTTGTGCTTCCGGGTTACAAATACCTTGGACCCGGCAACGGACTCGACAAG
GGGGAGCCGGTCAACGCAGCAGACGCGGCGGCCCTCGAGCACGACAAGGCCTACGACCAGCAGCTCAAGG
CCGGAGACAACCCGTACCTCAAGTACAACCACGCCGACGCCGAGTTCCAGGAGCGGCTCAAAGAAGATAC
GTCTTTTGGGGGCAACCTCGGGCGAGCAGTCTTCCAGGCCAAAAAGAGGCTTCTTGAACCTCTTGGTCTG
GTTGAGGAAGCGGCTAAGACGGCTCCTGGAAAGAAGAGGCCTGTAGAGCAGTCTCCTCAGGAACCGGACT
CCTCCGCGGGTATTGGCAAATCGGGTGCACAGCCCGCTAAAAAGAGACTCAATTTCGGTCAGACTGGCGA
CACAGAGTCAGTCCCAGACCCTCAACCAATCGGAGAACCTCCCGCAGCCCCCTCAGGTGTGGGATCTCTT
ACAATGGCTTCAGGTGGTGGCGCACCAGTGGCAGACAATAACGAAGGTGCCGATGGAGTGGGTAGTTCCT
CGGGAAATTGGCATTGCGATTCCCAATGGCTGGGGGACAGAGTCATCACCACCAGCACCCGAACCTGGGC
CCTGCCCACCTACAACAATCACCTCTACAAGCAAATCTCCAACAGCACATCTGGAGGATCTTCAAATGAC
AACGCCTACTTCGGCTACAGCACCCCCTGGGGGTATTTTGACTTCAACAGATTCCACTGCCACTTCTCAC
CACGTGACTGGCAGCGACTCATCAACAACAACTGGGGATTCCGGCCTAAGCGACTCAACTTCAAGCTCTT
CAACATTCAGGTCAAAGAGGTTACGGACAACAATGGAGTCAAGACCATCGCCAATAACCTTACCAGCACG
GTCCAGGTCTTCACGGACTCAGACTATCAGCTCCCGTACGTGCTCGGGTCGGCTCACGAGGGCTGCCTCC
CGCCGTTCCCAGCGGACGTTTTCATGATTCCTCAGTACGGGTATCTGACGCTTAATGATGGAAGCCAGGC
CGTGGGTCGTTCGTCCTTTTACTGCCTGGAATATTTCCCGTCGCAAATGCTAAGAACGGGTAACAACTTC
CAGTTCAGCTACGAGTTTGAGAACGTACCTTTCCATAGCAGCTACGCTCACAGCCAAAGCCTGGACCGAC
TAATGAATCCACTCATCGACCAATACTTGTACTATCTCTCAAAGACTATTAACGGTTCTGGACAGAATCA
ACAAACGCTAAAATTCAGTGTGGCCGGACCCAGCAACATGGCTGTCCAGGGAAGAAACTACATACCTGGA
CCCAGCTACCGACAACAACGTGTCTCAACCACTGTGACTCAAAACAACAACAGCGAATTTGCTTGGCCTG
GAGCTTCTTCTTGGGCTCTCAATGGACGTAATAGCTTGATGAATCCTGGACCTGCTATGGCCAGCCACAA
AGAAGGAGAGGACCGTTTCTTTCCTTTGTCTGGATCTTTAATTTTTGGCAAACAAGGAACTGGAAGAGAC
AACGTGGATGCGGACAAAGTCATGATAACCAACGAAGAAGAAATTAAAACTACTAACCCGGTAGCAACGG
AGTCCTATGGACAAGTGGCCACAAACCACCAGAGTGATGGGCGTGAGCAGCAGAAGCTTTGGGCACAGGC
GCAGACCGGCTGGGTTCAAAACCAAGGAATACTTCCGGGTATGGTTTGGCAGGACAGAGATGTGTACCTG
CAAGGACCCATTTGGGCCAAAATTCCTCACACGGACGGCAACTTTCACCCTTCTCCGCTGATGGGAGGGT
TTGGAATGAAGCACCCGCCTCCTCAGATCCTCATCAAAAACACACCTGTACCTGCGGATCCTCCAACGGC
CTTCAACAAGGACAAGCTGAACTCTTTCATCACCCAGTATTCTACTGGCCAAGTCAGCGTGGAGATCGAG
TGGGAGCTGCAGAAGGAAAACAGCAAGCGCTGGAACCCGGAGATCCAGTACACTTCCAACTATTACAAGT
CTAATAATGTTGAATTTGCTGTTAATACTGAAGGTGTATATAGTGAACCCCGCCCCATTGGCACCAGATA
CCTGACTCGTAATCTGTAATTGCTTGTTAATCAATAAACCGTTTAATTCGTTTCAGTTGAACTTTGGTCT
CTGCGTATTTCTTTCTTATCTAGTTTCCATGGCTACGTAGATAAGTAGCATGGCGGGTTAATCATTAACT
ACAGATATCCATCACACTGGCGGCCGCTCGACTAGAGCGGCCGCCACCGCGGTGGAGCTCCAGCTTTTGT
TCCCTTTAGTGAGGGTTAATTGCGCGCTTGGCGTAATCATGGTCATAGCTGTTTCCTGTGTGAAATTGTT
ATCCGCTCACAATTCCACACAACATACGAGCCGGAAGCATAAAGTGTAAAGCCTGGGGTGCCTAATGAGT
GAGCTAACTCACATTAATTGCGTTGCGCTCACTGCCCGCTTTCCAGTCGGGAAACCTGTCGTGCCAGCTG
CATTAATGAATCGGCCAACGCGCGGGGAGAGGCGGTTTGCGTATTGGGCGCTCTTCCGCTTCCTCGCTCA
CTGACTCGCTGCGCTCGGTCGTTCGGCTGCGGCGAGCGGTATCAGCTCACTCAAAGGCGGTAATACGGTT
ATCCACAGAATCAGGGGATAACGCAGGAAAGAACATGTGAGCAAAAGGCCAGCAAAAGGCCAGGAACCGT
AAAAAGGCCGCGTTGCTGGCGTTTTTCCATAGGCTCCGCCCCCCTGACGAGCATCACAAAAATCGACGCT
CAAGTCAGAGGTGGCGAAACCCGACAGGACTATAAAGATACCAGGCGTTTCCCCCTGGAAGCTCCCTCGT
GCGCTCTCCTGTTCCGACCCTGCCGCTTACCGGATACCTGTCCGCCTTTCTCCCTTCGGGAAGCGTGGCG
CTTTCTCATAGCTCACGCTGTAGGTATCTCAGTTCGGTGTAGGTCGTTCGCTCCAAGCTGGGCTGTGTGC
ACGAACCCCCCGTTCAGCCCGACCGCTGCGCCTTATCCGGTAACTATCGTCTTGAGTCCAACCCGGTAAG
ACACGACTTATCGCCACTGGCAGCAGCCACTGGTAACAGGATTAGCAGAGCGAGGTATGTAGGCGGTGCT
ACAGAGTTCTTGAAGTGGTGGCCTAACTACGGCTACACTAGAAGAACAGTATTTGGTATCTGCGCTCTGC
TGAAGCCAGTTACCTTCGGAAAAAGAGTTGGTAGCTCTTGATCCGGCAAACAAACCACCGCTGGTAGCGG
TGGTTTTTTTGTTTGCAAGCAGCAGATTACGCGCAGAAAAAAAGGATCTCAAGAAGATCCTTTGATCTTT
TCTACGGGGTCTGACGCTCAGTGGAACGAAAACTCACGTTAAGGGATTTTGGTCATGAGATTATCAAAAA
GGATCTTCACCTAGATCCTTTTAAATTAAAAATGAAGTTTTAAATCAATCTAAAGTATATATGAGTAAAC
TTGGTCTGACAGTTAGAAAAACTCATCGAGCATCAAATGAAACTGCAATTTATTCATATCAGGATTATCA
ATACCATATTTTTGAAAAAGCCGTTTCTGTAATGAAGGAGAAAACTCACCGAGGCAGTTCCATAGGATGG
CAAGATCCTGGTATCGGTCTGCGATTCCGACTCGTCCAACATCAATACAACCTATTAATTTCCCCTCGTC
AAAAATAAGGTTATCAAGTGAGAAATCACCATGAGTGACGACTGAATCCGGTGAGAATGGCAAAAGTTTA
TGCATTTCTTTCCAGACTTGTTCAACAGGCCAGCCATTACGCTCGTCATCAAAATCACTCGCATCAACCA
AACCGTTATTCATTCGTGATTGCGCCTGAGCGAGACGAAATACGCGATCGCTGTTAAAAGGACAATTACA
AACAGGAATCGAATGCAACCGGCGCAGGAACACTGCCAGCGCATCAACAATATTTTCACCTGAATCAGGA
TATTCTTCTAATACCTGGAATGCTGTTTTTCCGGGGATCGCAGTGGTGAGTAACCATGCATCATCAGGAG
TACGGATAAAATGCTTGATGGTCGGAAGAGGCATAAATTCCGTCAGCCAGTTTAGTCTGACCATCTCATC
TGTAACATCATTGGCAACGCTACCTTTGCCATGTTTCAGAAACAACTCTGGCGCATCGGGCTTCCCATAC
AAGCGATAGATTGTCGCACCTGATTGCCCGACATTATCGCGAGCCCATTTATACCCATATAAATCAGCAT
CCATGTTGGAATTTAATCGCGGCCTCGACGTTTCCCGTTGAATATGGCTCATACTCTTCCTTTTTCAATA
TTATTGAAGCATTTATCAGGGTTATTGTCTCATGAGCGGATACATATTTGAATGTATTTAGAAAAATAAA
CAAATAGGGGTTCCGCGCACATTTCCCCGAAAAGTGCCACCTAAATTGTAAGCGTTAATATTTTGTTAAA
ATTCGCGTTAAATTTTTGTTAAATCAGCTCATTTTTTAACCAATAGGCCGAAATCGGCAAAATCCCTTAT
AAATCAAAAGAATAGACCGAGATAGGGT
[37 nt withheld, positions 8849-8885]
AAAGAACGTGGACTCCAACGTCAAAGG
[49 nt withheld, positions 8913-8961]
T
[91 nt withheld, positions 8963-9053]
G
[124 nt withheld, positions 9055-9178]
CCCATTCGCCATTCAGGCTGCGCAACTGTTGGGAAGGGCGATCGGTGCGGGCCTCTTCGCTATTACGCCA
GCTGGCGAAAGGGGGATGTGCTGCAAGGCGATTAAGTTGGGTAACGCCAGGGTTTTCCCAGTCACGACGT
TGTAAAACGACGGCCAGTGAGCGCGCGTAATACGACTCACTATAGGGCGAATTGGGTACCGGGCCCCCCC
TCGATCGAGG
